>Addgene plasmid #16693 | XE141 sFRP-1-CS2+ | addgene partial sequence | sequence record 27123 | SP6 5'-ATTTAGGTGACACTATAG-3'
ATTTTTTTTTCAGATCCATCGATTCGAATTCGGCACGAGCAGCCCGCAGCCCGCCGCGCCTCTGCGAGCC
GGGACAGCACTCGGCCCCGCGCGCTCCCCGCCCCGCGCCAGCCCCGCCGCGGCGACCTGCTGCAGCGGAG
GACCCCATCGATCGGAGACCCGGGGAGCAGCGCGCAGCCGCCGAGCCGGACGGGGCCCGGCACTGCGCCT
TTGTCCCCGGAGGCTCCGGGAAGTTTGCAGCGGGACGCGCGCGTGAAGGCAGCGTGGGCAGCCCCGACGT
CGCCGAGCAACATGGGCGTCGGGCGCAGCGCGCGGGGTCGCGGCGGGGCCGCCTCGGGAGTGCTGCTGGC
GTTGGCCGCCGCTCTGCTGGCCGCGGGTTCGGCCAGCGAGTACGACTACGTGAGCTTCCAGTCCGACATC
GGCTCGTATCAGAGCGGGCGCTTCTACACCAAGCCCCCGCAGTGCGTGGACATCCCGGTGGACCTGAGGC
TGTGCCACAACGTGGGCTACAAGAAGATGGTGCTGCCCAACCTGCTGGAGCACGAGACCATGGCAGAGGT
GAAGCAGCAGGCCAGCAGCTGGGTGCCGCTGCTCAACAAGAACTGCCACATGGGCACCCAGGTCTTCCTC
TGTTCGCTCTTCGCGCCCNTTTGTCTGGGACCGGCCCATCTACCCGTGTCGCTGGCTCTGNNGATACGNG
ANAATANTNTTGCAACCGTTNTGANTTTTTTCGTTTCTANTGGCCGAGATGCTAAATGTGACAGTTCCCG
AAGGCGACTCTGCTCGCATGACCCGCCAATACACGAAGCTCTANCCCAAGTAAACGTNTNNCTCTGNAAN
ANTTTAATTAAAGCTTTTNATTTTNTGAANATTGNTNGATAATCAAATNAA
