[The description below was written by a language model from this plasmid's Addgene catalogue record.]
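Description:
XE141 sFRP-1-CS2+ is a Xenopus expression plasmid built on the pCS2+ backbone (about 4.1 kb without insert) and carrying the mouse Sfrp1 coding sequence, which encodes secreted frizzled-related protein 1. It is maintained in E. coli as a high-copy plasmid under ampicillin selection. The insert was placed into the polylinker by restriction cloning between EcoRI at the 5′ end and XhoI at the 3′ end; the record does not say whether these sites survived cloning. It also gives no insert size, and no tags or fusion partners are listed. Part of the plasmid was derived from material made in another laboratory.

No feature table accompanies the entry, so the regulatory elements are not itemised for this construct. The pCS2+ backbone is generally known to combine a strong CMV-derived (simian CMV IE94) promoter and an SV40 late polyadenylation signal for expression in vertebrate cells and embryos. It also has an SP6 promoter upstream of the polylinker, which allows in vitro transcription of capped mRNA. The listing of SP6 as the 5′ sequencing primer is consistent with this layout.

sFRP-1 is a secreted protein with a cysteine-rich domain related to the ligand-binding domain of Frizzled receptors, and it is generally regarded as an extracellular modulator, typically an antagonist, of Wnt signalling. The record states no specific purpose. Given the vector type, the plasmid is suited to making synthetic Sfrp1 mRNA for microinjection into Xenopus embryos, or to direct DNA expression in embryos or cultured cells, to test how sFRP-1 affects Wnt-dependent processes.
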