Addgene plasmid #16693: XE141 sFRP-1-CS2+
Depositing lab: Randall Moon. Depositing organization: University of Washington.
Backbone
  Vector backbone: pCS2+
  Backbone size w/o insert (bp): 4100
  Vector type: Xenopus Expression
Growth in bacteria
  Bacterial resistance: Ampicillin, 100 μg/mL
  Growth temperature: 37°C
  Growth strain: DH5alpha
  Copy number: High Copy
Gene/Insert
  Gene/Insert name: sFRP-1 (alt name: secreted frizzled-related protein 1)
  Species: M. musculus (mouse)
  GenBank ID: U88566
  Entrez Gene: Sfrp1 (a.k.a. 2210415K03Rik, sFRP-1)
  Cloning method: Restriction Enzyme; 5′ cloning site EcoRI (unknown if destroyed); 3′ cloning site XhoI (unknown if destroyed)
  Sequencing primers: 5′ SP6
Resource information
  A portion of this plasmid was derived from a plasmid made by: Jeremy Nathans Lab (Johns Hopkins University)
Terms and licenses: Academic/Nonprofit Terms; Industry Terms: Not Available to Industry
How to cite: XE141 sFRP-1-CS2+ was a gift from Randall Moon (Addgene plasmid # 16693 ; http://n2t.net/addgene:16693 ; RRID:Addgene_16693)
